Addgene plasmid #27906: pUT1322-HQ858824
Depositing lab: John Gray & Erich Grotewold. Depositing organization: University of Toledo. Publication: GRASSIUS: a platform for comparative regulatory genomics across the grasses. Yilmaz A, Nishiyama MY Jr, Fuentes BG, Souza GM, Janies D, Gray J, Grotewold E. Plant Physiol. 2009 Jan;149(1):171-80. doi: 10.1104/pp.108.128579. Epub 2008 Nov 5. PubMed 18987217.
Backbone
  Vector backbone: pENTR/D
  Backbone manufacturer: Invitrogen
  Backbone size w/o insert (bp): 2580
  Vector type: Entry vector
Growth in bacteria
  Bacterial resistance: Kanamycin, 50 μg/mL
  Growth temperature: 37°C
  Growth strain: DH5alpha
  Growth instructions: E. coli Top10 (Invitrogen)
  Copy number: Low Copy
Gene/Insert
  Gene/Insert name: AP2-EREBP transcription factor encoded by Os09g0369000 LOC_Os09g20350
  Species: Oryza sativa (rice)
  Insert size (bp): 873
  GenBank ID: HQ858824
  Cloning method: Restriction Enzyme
  Sequencing primers: 5′ M13 For; 3′ M13 Rev
Terms and licenses: Academic/Nonprofit Terms; Industry Terms: Not Available to Industry
Depositor comments: This CDS was amplified using PCR from a full length cDNA template from the OSIIEa, OSIIEb, and OSJNEa thru OSJNEf full length cDNA libraries generated by the Guoliang Wang lab at Ohio State University. The PCR product omitted the stop codon. The PCR product was cloned into a Gateway pENTR/D entry vector. Further information on this gene may be obtained at www.grassius.org using the Genbank number. (The second half of the plasmid name is the Genbank Number for the sequence of the insert)
How to cite: pUT1322-HQ858824 was a gift from John Gray & Erich Grotewold (Addgene plasmid # 27906 ; http://n2t.net/addgene:27906 ; RRID:Addgene_27906)
