[The description below was written by a language model from this plasmid's Addgene catalogue record and pLannotate feature annotations shown in this document.]
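Description:
pUT1322-HQ858824 is a Gateway entry clone built on the Invitrogen pENTR/D backbone (about 2.6 kb without insert; the full depositor sequence is 3,453 nt). It is propagated in E. coli under kanamycin selection, conferred by an aph(3')-Ia aminoglycoside phosphotransferase gene, and replicates from a ColE1/pUC-type origin. The feature annotation labels this origin as high-copy, whereas the catalogue entry lists the plasmid as low copy, a discrepancy the record does not resolve. rrnB T1 and T2 transcription terminators lie upstream of the cloning region, where they insulate the insert from read-through transcription. A T7 promoter sits just outside attL2, oriented back toward the insert. Short lacI and lacZα fragments flagged by the annotation are backbone remnants rather than functional genes.

The payload is an 873 bp coding sequence from rice (Oryza sativa) encoding an AP2-EREBP family transcription factor, locus Os09g0369000 / LOC_Os09g20350. It lies between the attL1 and attL2 recombination sites. Automated annotation picks up a segment of the insert resembling Arabidopsis ERF003, a GCC-box-binding ethylene response factor, which is consistent with the conserved AP2/ERF DNA-binding domain. The CDS was PCR-amplified from a full-length cDNA library template and deliberately lacks its stop codon. After an LR Clonase reaction into a destination vector, the open reading frame can therefore be read through into a C-terminal tag or fusion partner. The entry clone has no promoter for expressing the gene in plants; that is supplied by the chosen destination vector. The plasmid belongs to a collection of grass transcription factor ORF clones associated with a comparative regulatory genomics resource, and it serves as a transferable source of this rice factor for expression, localization, interaction or DNA-binding studies.
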