Features (pLannotate 1.2.2; 10 found; start..end, strand, type, name):
      1..100     +  protein_bind   attL1: mutant version of attL; recombination site for the Gateway® LR reaction LR Clonase™
    436..675     +  CDS            ERF003 (fragment): ERF03_ARATH - Experimental evidence at protein level: Swiss-Prot protein existence level 1. Probably acts as a transcriptional activator. Binds to the GCC-box pathogenesis-related promoter element. May be involved in the regulation of gene expression by stress factors and by components of stress signal transduction pathways (By similarity). From Arabidopsis thaliana (Mouse-ear cress).
   1010..1109    -  protein_bind   attL2: mutant version of attL; recombination site for the Gateway® LR reaction LR Clonase™
   1127..1145    -  promoter       T7 promoter: promoter for bacteriophage T7 RNA polymerase
   1279..2088    +  CDS            KanR: aminoglycoside phosphotransferase; aph(3')-Ia; confers resistance to kanamycin in bacteria or G418 (Geneticin®) in eukaryotes
   2235..2823    +  rep_origin     ori: high-copy-number ColE1/pMB1/pBR322/pUC origin of replication
   3006..3098    +  CDS            lacI (fragment): lac repressor; lacI; The lac repressor binds to the lac operator to inhibit transcription in E. coli. This inhibition can be relieved by adding lactose or isopropyl-β-D-thiogalactopyranoside (IPTG).
   3153..3180    -  terminator     rrnB T2 terminator: transcription terminator T2 from the E. coli rrnB gene
   3312..3355    +  terminator     rrnB T1 terminator: Escherichia coli rrnB; transcription terminator T1 from the E. coli rrnB gene
   3402..3438    -  CDS            lacZα (fragment): LacZα fragment of β-galactosidase; lacZ fragment
>Addgene plasmid #27906 | pUT1322-HQ858824 | depositor full sequence | sequence record 13180 | Author sequence
CAAATAATGATTTTATTTTGACTGATAGTGACCTGTTCGTTGCAACAAATTGATGAGCAATGCTTTTTTA
TAATGCCAACTTTGTACAAAAAAGCAGGCTCCGCGGCCGCCCCCTTCACCATGGCTGCAGCTATAGATCT
GTCAGGGGAGGAGCTGATGAGAGCACTCGAGCCTTTTATCCGAGATGCCTCCGGCTCGCCTCCGGTTTGT
TCCCAGTTTAGTCCCACCTCGCCATTCTCCTTCCCGCACGCGTTCGCGTACGGTGGCGGGCTGGCCCAGC
AGCCAGAGCTCAGCCCGGCCCAGATGCACTACATCCAGGCCCGCCTCCACCTCCAGCGGCAGGCGGCGCA
GGCCGGCCCGCTCGGCCCGCGCGCGCAGCCGATGAAGGCGTCGTCGTCGTCGGCTTCGGCGGCGGGGGCG
GCGGCGACGCCGCCGCGGCCGCAGAAGCTGTACCGCGGCGTGCGGCAGCGGCACTGGGGGAAGTGGGTGG
CGGAGATCCGCCTCCCGCGGAACCGCACGCGGCTCTGGCTCGGCACCTTCGACACAGCCGAGGAGGCGGC
GCTTGCCTACGACCAGGCGGCGTACCGCCTCCGCGGCGACGCGGCGCGGCTCAACTTCCCCGACAACGCC
GCCTCCCGCGGCCCGCTCCACGCCTCCGTCGACGCCAAGCTCCAGACGCTCTGCCAGAACATCGCCGCCG
CCAAGAACGCCAAGAAGTCCTCTGTCTCCGCCTCCGCCGCCGCAACATCCTCCGCGCCCACCAGCAACTG
CTCGTCGCCGTCCTCCGACGACGCGTCGTCCTGCCTGGAGTCCGCCGACTCGTCGCCCTCCCTGTCGCCG
TCCTCCGCCGCCACCACGGCCGAGACGCCGGCGACCGTGCCGGAGATGCAGCAGCTCGACTTCAGCGAGG
CGCCGTGGGACGAGGCCGCCGCCTTCGCCCTCACCAAGTACCCGTCCTACGAGATCGACTGGGACTCCCT
CCTCGCCGCCAATAAGGGTGGGCGCGCCGACCCAGCTTTCTTGTACAAAGTTGGCATTATAAGAAAGCAT
TGCTTATCAATTTGTTGCAACGAACAGGTCACTATCAGTCAAAATAAAATCATTATTTGCCATCCAGCTG
ATATCCCCTATAGTGAGTCGTATTACATGGTCATAGCTGTTTCCTGGCAGCTCTGGCCCGTGTCTCAAAA
TCTCTGATGTTACATTGCACAAGATAAAAATATATCATCATGAACAATAAAACTGTCTGCTTACATAAAC
AGTAATACAAGGGGTGTTATGAGCCATATTCAACGGGAAACGTCGAGGCCGCGATTAAATTCCAACATGG
ATGCTGATTTATATGGGTATAAATGGGCTCGCGATAATGTCGGGCAATCAGGTGCGACAATCTATCGCTT
GTATGGGAAGCCCGATGCGCCAGAGTTGTTTCTGAAACATGGCAAAGGTAGCGTTGCCAATGATGTTACA
GATGAGATGGTCAGACTAAACTGGCTGACGGAATTTATGCCTCTTCCGACCATCAAGCATTTTATCCGTA
CTCCTGATGATGCATGGTTACTCACCACTGCGATCCCCGGAAAAACAGCATTCCAGGTATTAGAAGAATA
TCCTGATTCAGGTGAAAATATTGTTGATGCGCTGGCAGTGTTCCTGCGCCGGTTGCATTCGATTCCTGTT
TGTAATTGTCCTTTTAACAGCGATCGCGTATTTCGTCTCGCTCAGGCGCAATCACGAATGAATAACGGTT
TGGTTGATGCGAGTGATTTTGATGACGAGCGTAATGGCTGGCCTGTTGAACAAGTCTGGAAAGAAATGCA
TAAACTTTTGCCATTCTCACCGGATTCAGTCGTCACTCATGGTGATTTCTCACTTGATAACCTTATTTTT
GACGAGGGGAAATTAATAGGTTGTATTGATGTTGGACGAGTCGGAATCGCAGACCGATACCAGGATCTTG
CCATCCTATGGAACTGCCTCGGTGAGTTTTCTCCTTCATTACAGAAACGGCTTTTTCAAAAATATGGTAT
TGATAATCCTGATATGAATAAATTGCAGTTTCATTTGATGCTCGATGAGTTTTTCTAATCAGAATTGGTT
AATTGGTTGTAACACTGGCAGAGCATTACGCTGACTTGACGGGACGGCGCAAGCTCATGACCAAAATCCC
TTAACGTGAGTTACGCGTCGTTCCACTGAGCGTCAGACCCCGTAGAAAAGATCAAAGGATCTTCTTGAGA
TCCTTTTTTTCTGCGCGTAATCTGCTGCTTGCAAACAAAAAAACCACCGCTACCAGCGGTGGTTTGTTTG
CCGGATCAAGAGCTACCAACTCTTTTTCCGAAGGTAACTGGCTTCAGCAGAGCGCAGATACCAAATACTG
TCCTTCTAGTGTAGCCGTAGTTAGGCCACCACTTCAAGAACTCTGTAGCACCGCCTACATACCTCGCTCT
GCTAATCCTGTTACCAGTGGCTGCTGCCAGTGGCGATAAGTCGTGTCTTACCGGGTTGGACTCAAGACGA
TAGTTACCGGATAAGGCGCAGCGGTCGGGCTGAACGGGGGGTTCGTGCACACAGCCCAGCTTGGAGCGAA
CGACCTACACCGAACTGAGATACCTACAGCGTGAGCATTGAGAAAGCGCCACGCTTCCCGAAGGGAGAAA
GGCGGACAGGTATCCGGTAAGCGGCAGGGTCGGAACAGGAGAGCGCACGAGGGAGCTTCCAGGGGGAAAC
GCCTGGTATCTTTATAGTCCTGTCGGGTTTCGCCACCTCTGACTTGAGCGTCGATTTTTGTGATGCTCGT
CAGGGGGGCGGAGCCTATGGAAAAACGCCAGCAACGCGGCCTTTTTACGGTTCCTGGCCTTTTGCTGGCC
TTTTGCTCACATGTTCTTTCCTGCGTTATCCCCTGATTCTGTGGATAACCGTATTACCGCCTTTGAGTGA
GCTGATACCGCTCGCCGCAGCCGAACGACCGAGCGCAGCGAGTCAGTGAGCGAGGAAGCGGAAGAGCGCC
CAATACGCAAACCGCCTCTCCCCGCGCGTTGGCCGATTCATTAATGCAGCTGGCACGACAGGTTTCCCGA
CTGGAAAGCGGGCAGTGAGCGCAACGCAATTAATACGCGTACCGCTAGCCAGGAAGAGTTTGTAGAAACG
CAAAAAGGCCATCCGTCAGGATGGCCTTCTGCTTAGTTTGATGCCTGGCAGTTTATGGCGGGCGTCCTGC
CCGCCACCCTCCGGGCCGTTGCTTCACAACGTTCAAATCCGCTCCCGGCGGATTTGTCCTACTCAGGAGA
GCGTTCACCGACAAACAACAGATAAAACGAAAGGCCCAGTCTTCCGACTGAGCCTTTCGTTTTATTTGAT
GCCTGGCAGTTCCCTACTCTCGCGTTAACGCTAGCATGGATGTTTTCCCAGTCACGACGTTGTAAAACGA
CGGCCAGTCTTAAGCTCGGGCCC
