>Addgene plasmid #27906 | pUT1322-HQ858824 | addgene partial sequence | sequence record 34196 | 27906 with M13pUC-fwd
ATGATTTTATTTTGACTGATAGTGACCTGTTCGTTGCAACAAATTGATGAGCAATGCTTTTTTATAATGC
CAACTTTGTACAAAAAAGCAGGCTCCGCGGCCGCCCCCTTCACCATGGCTGCAGCTATAGATCTGTCAGG
GGAGGAGCTGATGAGAGCACTCGAGCCTTTTATCCGAGATGCCTCCGGCTCGCCTCCGGTTTGTTCCCAG
TTTAGTCCCACCTCGCCATTCTCCTTCCCGCACGCGTTCGCGTACGGTGGCGGGCTGGCCCAGCAGCCAG
AGCTCAGCCCGGCCCAGATGCACTACATCCAGGCCCGCCTCCACCTCCAGCGGCAGGCGGCGCAGGCCGG
CCCGCTCGGCCCGCGCGCGCAGCCGATGAAGGCGTCGTCGTCGTCGGCTTCGGCGGCGGGGGCGGCGGCG
AC
